>Addgene plasmid #63019 | Or1a-Gal4 | addgene partial sequence | sequence record 107711 | pCasper-R 5'-GTCGGCAAGAGACATCCACT-3'
AGTGCGAGTGAAAGGAATAGTATTCTGAGTGTCGTATTGAGTCTGAGTGAGACAGCGATATGATTGTTGA
TTAACCCTTAGCATGTCCGTGGGGTTTGAATTAACTCATAATATTAATTAGACGAAATTATTTTTAAAGT
TTTATTTTTAATAATTTGCGAGTACGCAAAGCTTGGCTGCAGGTCGACCAATTCGAGCTCGCCCGATCCA
GACATGATAAGATACATTGATGAGTTTGGACAAACCACAACTAGAATGCAGTGAAAAAAATGCTTTATTT
GTGAAATTTGTGATGCTATTGCTTTATTTGTAACCATTATAAGCTGCAATAAACAAGTTAACAACAACAA
TTGCATTCATTTTATGTTTCAGGTTCAGGGGGAGGTGTGGGAGGTTTTTTAAAGCAAGTAAAACCTCTAC
AAATGTGGTATGGCTGATTATGATCTCTAGTCAAGGCACTATACATCAAATATTCCTTATTAACCCCTTT
ACAAATTAAAAAGCTAAAGGTACACAATTTTTGAGCATAGTTATTAATAGCAGACACTCTATGCCTGTGT
GGAGTAAGAAAAAACAGTATGTTATGATTATAACTGTTATGCCTACTTATAAAGGTTACAGAATATTTTT
CCATAATTTTCTTGTATAGCAGTGCAGCTTTTTCCTTTGTGGTGTAAATAGCAAAGCAAGCAAGAGTTCT
ATTACTAAACACAGCATGACTCAAAAAACTTAGCAATTCTGAAGGAAAGTCCTTGGGGTCTTCTACCTTT
CTCTTCTTTTTTGGAGGAGTAGAATGTTGAGAGTCAGCAGTAGCCTCATCATCACTAGATGGCATTTCTT
CTGAGCAAAACAGGTTTTCCTCATTAAAGGCATTCCACCACTGCTCCCATTCATCAGTTCCATAGGTTGG
AATCTAAAATACACAAACAATTAGAATCAGTAGTTTAACACATTATACACTTAAAAA
