>Addgene plasmid #63019 | Or1a-Gal4 | addgene partial sequence | sequence record 108380 | pCasper-F 5'-gggttttattaacttacat-3'
CGCCCGGGATCAGATCCGCGGCCGCGAATTCACTAGTGATTCACAACGAGGATAATACTGGACGACAAGC
TTTGCTCTAAACATTTAACATATTTTGGCACAATCTTTATCAATAAATAATAATCTCTTTGAAAGCAACT
AAAACAAATTTGCATAGCTCTAATACCAATAGCGGTGATAGCGATATACCAAAGCGTTTATTTTGCATGT
CGAAGTTAATCCTTTTGTAGAGTTTTGCTGGGAAAGTTGAGGTTAGCGTACGATCAAAAGAAGTTAAATA
ACAATAGTCGACATAAATTATTGCAATATTACTGCGGATAAAATACAAATCGTAAATATAATATCAAAAA
TTAGAGACTTACAGGGTGTGAGAATTTTGTCAATTAGAGTACAGATTCCAAGTCGATTAGCGTTCGATTA
ATTCCATTCATTTGAGTGGTATGGAAATTATGCATGTGCATCATTTTGCTAATATTCGGCTCAAAAGAAT
GAAGCGGAGGATTCCAGCTTAACGTGCACAACAAATCCCTCAAATTATTATTGCTTGCTACAAAATGAAA
AAAGAAGAAACCCAATAGAAACAAGGTGAACCTTCCAAGTAAGGGGTCAATTTTTGGAGGCCCATGGATT
GCGAAAACCGCAAAGCATTTGCAACAAAGTGCCAAACAAGCGCCGGCCACACGATATTTGAATATTTATA
AAAGTAGTCGACTTGTTGATAGATTATGAGATGTTAAACTGAAAAATTTTATTTTTCAAACAGATTTTCA
GTATTTGAAAATGTTTATATTATAACACAATTAAATTGTTTTTAACATCTTAATTAATTCTGAAATAATG
TTTAAAGTTCTTACATTTTTATTAACATCTTAATTAATTATATATATATATAATATAATAGGTTATTAGA
CAGACCGTTACTTC
