>Addgene plasmid #63019 | Or1a-Gal4 | addgene partial sequence | sequence record 108381 | EBV-rev 5'-GTGGTTTGTCCAAACTCATC-3'
TGTCTGGATCGGGCGAGCTCGAATTGGTCGACCTGCAGCCAAGCTTTGCGTACTCGCAAATTATTAAAAA
TAAAACTTTAAAAATAATTTCGTCTAATTAATATTATGAGTTAATTCAAACCCCACGGACATGCTAAGGG
TTAATCAACAATCATATCGCTGTCTCACTCAGACTCAATACGACACTCAGAATACTATTCCTTTCACTCG
CACTTATTGCAAGCATACGTTAAGTGGATGTCTCTTGCCGACGGGACCACCTTATGTTATTTCATCATGG
TCTGGCCATTCTCATCGTGAGCTTCCGGGTGCTCGCATATCTGGCTCTAAGACTTCGGGCCCGACGCAAG
GAGTAGCCGACATATATCCGAAATAACTGCTTGTTTTTTTTTTTTACCATTATTACCATCGTGTTTACTG
TTTATTGCCCCCTCAAAAAGCTAATGTAATTATATTTGTGCCAATAAAAACAAGATATGACCTATAGAAT
ACAAGTATTTCCCCTTCGAACATCCCCACAAGTAGACTTTGGATTTGTCTTCTAACCAAAAGACTTACAC
ACCTGCATACCTTACATCAAAAACTCGTTTATCGCTACATAAAACACCGGGATATATTTTTTATATACAT
ACTTTTCAAATCGCGCGCCCTCTTCATAATTCACCTCCACCACACCACGTTTCGTAGTTGCTCTTTCGCT
GTCTCCCACCCGCTCTCCGCAACACATTCACCTTTTGTTCGACGACCTTGGAGCGACTGTCGTTAGTTCC
GCGCGATTCGGTGCGGTATTTCACACCGCATATGGTGCACTCTCAGTACAATCTGCTCTGATGCCGCATA
GTTAAGCCAGCCCCGACACCCGCCAACACCCGCTGACGCGCCC
