>Addgene plasmid #63019 | Or1a-Gal4 | addgene partial sequence | sequence record 108382 | Gal4-N-term 5'-GAGTAGTAACAAAGGTCAA-3'
CTCGGCAGCTCATCATGATAACTCCACAATTCCGTTGGATTTTATGCCCAGGGATGCTCTTCATGGATTT
GATTGGTCTGAAGAGGATGACATGTCGGATGGCTTGCCCTTCCTGAAAACGGACCCCAACAATAATGGGT
TCTTTGGCGACGGTTCTCTCTTATGTATTCTTCGATCTATTGGCTTTAAACCGGAAAATTACACGAACTC
TAACGTTAACAGGCTCCCGACCATGATTACGGATAGATACACGTTGGCTTCTAGATCCACAACATCCCGT
TTACTTCAAAGTTATCTCAATAATTTTCACCCCTACTGCCCTATCGTGCACTCACCGACGCTAATGATGT
TGTATAATAACCAGATTGAAATCGCGTCGAAGGATCAATGGCAAATCCTTTTTAACTGCATATTAGCCAT
TGGAGCCTGGTGTATAGAGGGGGAATCTACTGATATAGATGTTTTTTACTATCAAAATGCTAAATCTCAT
TTGACGAGCAAGGTCTTCGAGTCAGGTTCCATAATTTTGGTGACAGCCCTACATCTTCTGTCGCGATATA
CACAGTGGAGGCAGAAAACAAATACTAGCTATAATTTTCACAGCTTTTCCATAAGAATGGCCATATCATT
GGGCTTGAATAGGGACCTCCCCTCGTCCTTCAGTGATAGCAGCATTCTGGAACAAAGACGCCGAATTTGG
TGGTCTGTCTACTCTTGGGAGATCCAATTGTCCCTGCTTTATGGTCGATCCATCCAGCTTTCTCAGAATA
CAATCTCCTTCCCTTCTTCTGTCGACGATGTGCAGCGTACCACAACAGGTCCCACCATATATCATGGCAT
CATTGAAACAGCAAGGCTCTTACAAGTTTTCACAAAAATCTATGAACTAGACAAAACAGTAACTGCAGAA
AAAAGTCCTATATGTGCAAAAAAATGCTTGATGATTTGTAATGAGATTGAGGAGGTTTCGA
