>Addgene plasmid #63019 | Or1a-Gal4 | addgene partial sequence | sequence record 108383 | SV40-splice-R2 5'-CACAAACAATTAGAATCAGTAG-3'
CTTAAAAATTTTATATTTACCTTAGAGCTTTAAATCTCTGTAGGTAGTTTGTCCAATTATGTCACACCAC
AGAAGTAAGGTTCCTTCACAAAGATCCTCTAGAGCAGCTTCTGAATAAGCCCTCGTAATATATTTTCATG
AAGAATTTAGGTCCAAAAAAAAGATGGGCATTAATTCTAGTCATTTAAAAAATTCTATAGATCAGAGGTT
ACATGGCCAAGATTGAAACTTAGAGGAGTATAGTTACATAAAAGAAGGCAAAACGATGTATAAATGAAAG
AAATTGAGATGGTGCACGATGCACAGTTGAAGTGAACTTGCGGGGTTTTTCAGTATCTACGATTCATTTT
ACTCTTTTTTTGGGTTTGGTGGGGTATCTTCATCATCGAATAGATAGTTATATACATCATCCATTGTAGT
GGTATTAAACATCCCTGTAGTGATTCCAAACGCGTTATACGCAGTTTGGTCCGTCCAACCAGGTGACAGT
GGTTTTGAATTATTACCATCATCAATTTTACTAGCCGTGATTTCATTATTCATGAAGTTATCATGAACGT
TAGAGGAGGCAATTGGTTGTGAAAGCGCTTGAGAATTTGTTTGAGTTGTTATGAGGTTCGGACCGTTGCT
ACTGTTAGTGAAAGTGAAGGACAATGAGCTATCAGCAATATTCCCACTTTGATTAAAATTGGCGCCACCA
AACAAAGCAGACGGGGTCAGTGGCACTAATGATTGCAGCTGTTGCTGTTGCCCTAGAAAAGGCGTGACTG
AGCGATGCGAAGGTGTGCTTCTTGGTATTGTCACTGGAGAGTTACGAGAGGGTGGACGGTTAGATAACAG
CTTGACTAGATCACTGAAACTTGCTCCTGATTTCAATGGCACAGGTGAAGGCCCTACTGAGCCAGGAGAA
ACATATTTAACACTGATATTGTTGACATTTTCCTCCGGAAGAGTAGGGTATTGGGCGATAGTTGCAGAAC
CGACAATATTTTTAATGGCGCTACCATTACTATTGTTATAACTGA
