>Addgene plasmid #63019 | Or1a-Gal4 | addgene partial sequence | sequence record 108384 | GAL4Nterm-R 5'-tcagatgtgccctagtcagc-3'
GGGAGAGTAGCGACACTCCCAGTTGTTCTTCAGACACTTGGCGCACTTCGGTTTTTCTTTGGAGCACTTG
AGCTTTTTAAGTCGGCAAATATCGCATGCTTGTTCGATAGAAGACAGAAGCTTGATATCGCCTCCCAGAC
CGGCAACGAAAATCACGTTCTTGTTGGTCAAAGTAAACGACATGGTGACTTCTTTTTTGCTTTAGCAGGC
TCTTTCGATCCCCGGGAATTGGTCGACTCTAGCGGTACCGTACCCTAGAGGATCGCTCGAGGTTTAAACA
GATCTGCATGCTCTAGAGGATCCAGATCCACTAGTGGCCTATGCGGCCGCGGGAATTCGATTTTCGTCCT
TTACTGAGTGCTGGGAAATTTAAACTAAGAATGATTACCCATTTAAGTGTATTTAAAAATGTTTCGAGGG
CTGGCTAGAAAAACTTTGAACAAAACTCTGTTGTCGCCTAATTAGTCTTTAAAATACAAGATAATTTATT
GCCACGGGTAAGCGGAAAACTTGACGAGGTGAAACGGGTTGGTTCGGCTAGCAAATGGTTTAATTATACG
CTCGAGGCGACTGTCTGTCTAATAACCCACAAAGCACCAGGGCAAAGCGTACCACTCATGCCTAGCACGT
TGGTGCAAGATTATTATATTTAAGATATTTAAGTTACTAGCATATGAAGTTATTTCGTGCAATACACAAT
GTGTTCATTATTTGATTTTTGGGTCTCATTTATTTGTATATGCATTTTATAAGTGTCCTCTACTGAAAGC
ATAAATAACTATCGGTTATCCTTTCGTATTTAACAAGAAATACATCAAGTTTTCATTAATGTTTTGTATT
CCCTAATGTTATTGGGATATATGCCTTTAATATATGTTTATATTTACTAATTTCACCAGACTGTTCGTCA
TAGCTAACAGTAACGTTACTGG
