[The description below was written by a language model from this plasmid's Addgene catalogue record.]
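Description:
Or1a-Gal4 is a Drosophila melanogaster transgenesis and expression plasmid built on the pCasperAUG-Gal4-X backbone, listed as about 12 kb without insert. It is maintained in E. coli under ampicillin selection; the record gives the copy number as unknown and includes no feature table, so the bacterial origin, any fly transformation marker and any transposon ends are not documented here. The pCasper name suggests a P-element-type fly transformation vector, but this is inferred from the name rather than stated.

The insert is a 6,285 bp fragment of Or1a promoter sequence from D. melanogaster, cloned upstream (5') of the Gal4 coding region. Because it was inserted at a single NotI site that is retained on both sides, the fragment can be excised again with that enzyme. Its orientation is not enforced by the cloning strategy. The backbone supplies the coding sequence: the first 18 amino acids of Drosophila ADH fused to yeast Gal4 residues 1–881, which provides the start codon ("AUG") from which the transcription factor is translated. Or1a regulatory DNA therefore drives Gal4 transcription, and no Or1a receptor protein is encoded.

The stated purpose is to express Gal4 in the pattern of the odorant receptor Or1a. In the binary Gal4/UAS system, flies carrying such a driver are crossed to UAS lines so that reporters, effectors or silencers are produced only in the cells where the Or1a promoter is active. This allows labelling or manipulation of defined olfactory neurons, consistent with the associated work on chemotaxis behaviour mediated by single larval olfactory neurons.
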