Addgene plasmid #63019: Or1a-Gal4
Purpose: To express Gal4 in the pattern of the Drosophila melanogaster odorant receptor Or1a, using the promoter sequences of the gene cloned 5' of Gal4
Depositing lab: Leslie Vosshall. Depositing organization: Rockefeller University. Publication: Chemotaxis behavior mediated by single larval olfactory neurons in Drosophila. Fishilevich E, Domingos AI, Asahina K, Naef F, Vosshall LB, Louis M. Curr Biol. 2005 Dec 6;15(23):2086-96. 10.1016/j.cub.2005.11.016 PubMed 16332533.
Backbone
  Vector backbone: pCasperAUG-Gal4-X
  Backbone manufacturer: Leslie Vosshall Lab
  Backbone size w/o insert (bp): 12000
  Vector type: Insect Expression
Growth in bacteria
  Bacterial resistance: Ampicillin, 100 μg/mL
  Growth temperature: 37°C
  Growth strain: DH5alpha
  Copy number: Unknown
Gene/Insert
  Gene/Insert name: Drosophila melanogaster Or1a promoter
  Species: D. melanogaster (fly)
  Insert size (bp): 6285
  Tag / fusion protein: Drosophila ADH (aa's 1-18) fused to Yeast Gal4 (aa's 1-881) (C terminal on backbone)
  Cloning method: Restriction Enzyme; 5′ cloning site NotI (not destroyed); 3′ cloning site NotI (not destroyed)
  Sequencing primers: 5′ pCasper-F 5'-gggttttattaacttacat-3'; 3′ GAL4Nterm-R 5'-tcagatgtgccctagtcagc-3'
Terms and licenses: Academic/Nonprofit Terms; Industry Terms: Not Available to Industry
How to cite: Or1a-Gal4 was a gift from Leslie Vosshall (Addgene plasmid # 63019 ; http://n2t.net/addgene:63019 ; RRID:Addgene_63019)
